>Addgene plasmid #245620 | pICSL50065 | addgene full sequence | sequence record 495364 | Addgene NGS Result
GGTCTCATTCGGGTGGTGGATCAGGTGGTGGTGGTTCTGGTGGCGGAGGATCTATGAAGCTTCTGTCCTC
TATTGAGCAGGCTTGCGATATCTGCCGGCTGAAGAAACTGAAGTGCAGCAAAGAAAAGCCGAAGTGCGCT
AAGTGCCTGAAGAACAATTGGGAGTGCCGGTACTCTCCTAAGACCAAGAGATCTCCTTTGACCAGGGCTC
ATCTTACCGAGGTTGAATCTAGGCTTGAGAGGCTCGAGCAGCTGTTCCTTTTGATCTTTCCACGTGAGGA
CCTGGACATGATCCTGAAGATGGATTCCCTGCAGGACATCAAGGCTCTGCTTACTGGTCTTTTCGTGCAG
GACAACGTGAACAAGGATGCTGTGACTGATAGGCTGGCTAGCGTTGAGACTGATATGCCTCTTACTCTTC
GGCAGCACAGGATCTCTGCTACCTCTTCATCTGAGGAAAGCAGCAACAAGGGTCAGAGACAGCTTACCGT
GTCTTAGGCTTTGAGACCACGAAGTGGCTCTTCAGTGGACGAAAGGGCCTCGTGATACGCCTATTTTTAT
AGGTTAATGTCATGATAATAATGGTTTCTTAGACGTCAGGTGGCACTTTTCGGGGAAATGTGCGCGGAAC
CCCTATTTGTTTATTTTTCTAAATACATTCAAATATGTATCCGCTCATGAGACAATAACCCTGATAAATG
CTTCAATAATATTGAAAAAGGAAGAGTATGCGCTCACGCAACTGGTCCAGAACCTTGACCGAACGCAGCG
GTGGTAACGGCGCAGTGGCGGTTTTCATGGCTTGTTATGACTGTTTTTTTTTGGGGTACAGTCTATGCCT
CGGGCATCCAAGCAGCAAGCGCGTTACGCCGTGGGTCGATGTTTGATGTTATGGAGCAGCAACGATGTTA
CGCAGCAGGGCAGTCGCCCTAAAACAAAGTTAAACATCATGAGGGAAGCGGTGATCGCCGAAGTATCGAC
TCAACTATCAGAGGTAGTTGGCGTCATCGAGCGCCATCTCGAACCGACGTTGCTGGCCGTACATTTGTAC
GGCTCCGCAGTGGATGGCGGCCTGAAGCCACACAGCGATATTGATTTGCTGGTTACGGTGACCGTAAGGC
TTGATGAAACAACGCGGCGAGCTTTGATCAACGACCTTTTGGAAACTTCGGCTTCCCCTGGAGAGAGCGA
GATTCTCCGCGCTGTAGAAGTCACCATTGTTGTGCACGACGACATCATTCCGTGGCGTTATCCAGCTAAG
CGCGAACTGCAATTTGGAGAATGGCAGCGCAATGACATTCTTGCAGGTATCTTCGAGCCAGCCACGATCG
ACATTGATCTGGCTATCTTGCTGACAAAAGCAAGAGAACATAGCGTTGCCTTGGTAGGTCCAGCGGCGGA
GGAACTCTTTGATCCGGTTCCTGAACAGGATCTATTTGAGGCGCTAAATGAAACCTTAACGCTATGGAAC
TCGCCGCCCGACTGGGCTGGCGATGAGCGAAATGTAGTGCTTACGTTGTCCCGCATTTGGTACAGCGCAG
TAACCGGCAAAATCGCGCCGAAGGATGTCGCTGCCGACTGGGCAATGGAGCGCCTGCCGGCCCAGTATCA
GCCCGTCATACTTGAAGCTAGACAGGCTTATCTTGGACAAGAAGAAGATCGCTTGGCCTCGCGCGCAGAT
CAGTTGGAAGAATTTGTCCATTACGTAAAAGGCGAGATCACCAAGGTAGTCGGCAAATAACTGTCAGACC
AAGTTTACTCATATATACTTTAGATTGATTTAAAACTTCATTTTTAATTTAAAAGGATCTAGGTGAAGAT
CCTTTTTGATAATCTCATGACCAAAATCCCTTAACGTGAGTTTTCGTTCCACTGAGCGTCAGACCCCGTA
GAAAAGATCAAAGGATCTTCTTGAGATCCTTTTTTTCTGCGCGTAATCTGCTGCTTGCAAACAAAAAAAC
CACCGCTACCAGCGGTGGTTTGTTTGCCGGATCAAGAGCTACCAACTCTTTTTCCGAAGGTAACTGGCTT
CAGCAGAGCGCAGATACCAAATACTGTTCTTCTAGTGTAGCCGTAGTTAGGCCACCACTTCAAGAACTCT
GTAGCACCGCCTACATACCTCGCTCTGCTAATCCTGTTACCAGTGGCTGCTGCCAGTGGCGATAAGTCGT
GTCTTACCGGGTTGGACTCAAGACGATAGTTACCGGATAAGGCGCAGCGGTCGGGCTGAACGGGGGGTTC
GTGCACACAGCCCAGCTTGGAGCGAACGACCTACACCGAACTGAGATACCTACAGCGTGAGCTATGAGAA
AGCGCCACGCTTCCCGAAGGGAGAAAGGCGGACAGGTATCCGGTAAGCGGCAGGGTCGGAACAGGAGAGC
GCACGAGGGAGCTTCCAGGGGGAAACGCCTGGTATCTTTATAGTCCTGTCGGGTTTCGCCACCTCTGACT
TGAGCGTCGATTTTTGTGATGCTCGTCAGGGGGGCGGAGCCTATGGAAAAACGCCAGCAACGCGGCCTTT
TTACGGTTCCTGGCCTTTTGCTGGCCTTTTGCTCACATGTTCTTTCCTGCGTTATCCCCTGATTCTGTGG
ATAACCGTATTACCGCCTTTGAGTGAGCTGATACCGCTCGCCGCAGCCGAACGACCGAGCGCAGCGAGTC
AGTGAGCGAGGAAGCGGAAGAGCGCCCAATACGCAAACCGCCTCTCCCCGCGCGTTGGCCGATTCATTAA
TCACTCTGT
Features (pLannotate 1.2.2; 7 found; start..end, strand, type, name):
     54..494     +  CDS            GAL4 (fragment): GAL4_YEAST - Experimental evidence at protein level: Swiss-Prot protein existence level 1. This protein is a positive regulator for the gene expression of the galactose-induced genes such as GAL1, GAL2, GAL7, GAL10, and MEL1 which code for the enzymes used to convert galactose to glucose. It recognizes a 17 base pair sequence in (5'-CGGRNNRCYNYNCNCCG-3') the upstream activating sequence (UAS-G) of these genes. From Saccharomyces cerevisiae (strain ATCC 204508 / S288c) (Baker's yeast).
    623..727     +  promoter       AmpR promoter: bla
    718..798     -  CDS            int (fragment): INT2_ECOLX - Protein inferred from homology: Swiss-Prot protein existence level 3. Putative integrase believed to be involved in the insertion of antibiotic resistance genes into plasmids and transposons. From Escherichia coli.
    886..942     +  CDS            GmR (fragment): gentamycin acetyltransferase; aacC1; confers resistance to gentamycin
    949..1737    +  CDS            aadA: S3AD_ECOLX - Experimental evidence at protein level: Swiss-Prot protein existence level 1. Mediates bacterial resistance to the antibiotics streptomycin and spectinomycin. From Escherichia coli.
   1911..2499    +  rep_origin     ori: high-copy-number ColE1/pMB1/pBR322/pUC origin of replication
   2682..2731    +  CDS            lacI (fragment): lac repressor; lacI; The lac repressor binds to the lac operator to inhibit transcription in E. coli. This inhibition can be relieved by adding lactose or isopropyl-β-D-thiogalactopyranoside (IPTG).
