[The description below was written by a language model from this plasmid's Addgene catalogue record and pLannotate feature annotations shown in this document.]
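Description:
pICSL50065 is a Level 0 Golden Gate (MoClo syntax) part plasmid built on the small pICSL01003 backbone and classed as a synthetic biology vector. It is maintained in E. coli at high copy through a ColE1/pUC-type origin and selected with spectinomycin. Resistance comes from an aadA gene, which the feature table places downstream of a bla-type (AmpR) promoter. The short integrase, gentamicin acetyltransferase and lacI fragments also annotated in the backbone appear to be non-functional remnants of the sequences from which the resistance cassette and backbone were derived, not working parts. The annotated sequence of about 2.7 kb matches the stated backbone plus insert size.

The payload is a synthetic module of roughly 490 bp encoding a C-terminal tag: a flexible 3xGly4Ser linker followed by a portion of the yeast transcription factor GAL4. The annotation detects a GAL4 fragment of about 440 bp. GAL4 recognises the UAS-G upstream activating sequence, but the record does not state explicitly which domain of the protein is included. The module has no promoter or terminator of its own, as expected for a Level 0 part. Internal BsaI and BpiI sites were removed by point mutation so that it is compatible with Type IIS assembly.

The part carries the TTCG and GCTT fusion overhangs that define the C-terminal tag position in the MoClo standard. In a one-pot Golden Gate reaction it can therefore be joined in frame after a coding sequence part and ahead of a terminator part to build a Level 1 transcription unit. The resulting protein of interest would be fused at its C-terminus, through the flexible linker, to the GAL4 segment. The record does not specify a downstream application.
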