Addgene plasmid #245620: pICSL50065
Purpose: Level 0 Golden Gate part C-Terminal Tag with overhangs TTCG - GCTT
Depositing lab: Mark Youles. Depositing organization: Sainsbury Laboratory, Norwich.
Backbone
  Vector backbone: pICSL01003
  Backbone size w/o insert (bp): 2244
  Vector type: Synthetic Biology
Growth in bacteria
  Bacterial resistance: Spectinomycin, 50 μg/mL
  Growth temperature: 37°C
  Growth strain: DH5alpha
  Copy number: High Copy
Gene/Insert
  Gene/Insert name: C-Terminal tag 3xGly4Ser-GAL4
  Species: Synthetic
  Insert size (bp): 490
  Mutation: BsaI/BpiI sites removed by point-mutation
  Cloning method: Restriction Enzyme; 5′ cloning site BsaI (destroyed during cloning); 3′ cloning site BsaI (destroyed during cloning)
  Sequencing primers: 5′ TCACATGTTCTTTCCTGCG; 3′ GTCTCATGAGCGGATACATATTTGAATG
Terms and licenses: Academic/Nonprofit Terms; Industry Terms: Not Available to Industry
Depositor comments: Level 0 C-Terminal tag module used for GoldenGate assemblies using the MoClo overhang syntax
How to cite: pICSL50065 was a gift from Mark Youles (Addgene plasmid # 245620 ; http://n2t.net/addgene:245620 ; RRID:Addgene_245620)
